>Addgene plasmid #205341 | pBad33_ISEc41_reRNA | addgene full sequence | sequence record 410936 | Addgene NGS Result
TGTTTGACAGCTTATCATCGATCTGACAGCTAGCTCAGTCCTAGGTATAATGCTAGCCCCGGGAAAAGAT
CTAAAGAGGAGAAAGAATTCGAATTCATGTTAATCCAGAAAGCATATAAATACAGGCTCTACCCCACTGA
CCAGCAGGCGCAAAGGTTGCGTCAGTTGTGCGGTTGCGCTCGCTTTGTCTGGAACTATGCACTGAATGAA
ACACTGAGCATTCATGACGCGGGCGGAAAAATTCCGTCAGCTTTCGACCTGAATAAACGACTTACGGGCT
GGAAAAAACTCCCTGAGCTGGCCTTTCTTTCTGAGGGTTACACTGACAACCTCCAGCAGAAACTGAAAGA
CCTGCGGAGCGCATGGGATCGCTGTTTTGATAAATCCCTGACGGCTGAAAAGCCCGTTTTCAAAAAGAAA
ACCAAAGGCTGCGACTCTATCCGGTTCGTCAATTTCAGCAAATATTGTGGGCTGGATTATGGCCGTGTGA
AACTCCCGTCAGGACTGGGCTGGGTTAAATTTCGTCAGTCCCGGAAGATTGAAGGCGTCATTAAAAATTG
CACCATCAGCCAGCATGCCGGACACTGGTATGTGTCTTTTCAGGTCGAATTAGCTGTTACCGATCCGATT
CACGCATCGACCAGCGCAATAGGCCTGGATGCAGGTATAACGAAGCTGGCAACACTTTCAGACGGCACGG
TCTTTGAACCGGTAAACAGCTTAAAAAAAAATCAGGATAAGCTGGCTCGCTTACAGCGCCGTCTGGCCCG
GATGGTTAAATTCTCCGCCAACTGGAAAAAGCAGAAAGCGAAGATTTCCCGTTTCCACTCTCATATCGCA
AACATCCGCCGCGATTACCTTCATAAAACCACGACGACGATCAGCAAAAACCACGCGATGATAGTCATTG
AGGATTTAAAGGTTTCGAACATGTCAAAATCAGCAGCGGGTACGGTAGACCAGCCGGGGCGCAACGTCGC
GGCAAAATCAGGTCTTAACCGGGCGATACTGGATCAGGGCTGGGCAGAAATGCGCCGCCAGCTCGAATAT
AAGCAGGCATGGCGCGGCGGTGATGTACTGGCGATTAATCCGGCGTACACCAGTCAGAAATGCGCATGTT
GTGGGCATACATCGAAAAATAACCGCAGGACGCAGGCGAGCTTTATCTGTACCGCGTGCGGCTATACGGC
AAACGCCGATGTAAACGGCGCTCGCAATATATTAACAGCAGGTTTTGAAGTCATGGCGGCAGGACAAATA
TTGCCGTCAGTCCGTAAAGGACGCGCCCGTAAGGCGGCGGGATCCTGAGAGATCTTTGACAGCTAGCTCA
GTCCTAGGTATAATACTAGTCTATACGGCAAACGCCGATGTAAACGGCGCTCGCAATATATTAACAGCAG
GTTTTGAAGTCATGGCGGCAGGACAAATATTGCCGTCAGTCCGTAAAGGACGCGCCCGTAAGGCGGCGTA
AGCCGTCGAGCGAGGAACCGGGGAATGCGGCAACGTATTGCTACCCTGACAAGGGAATCCCCCTCCTGAG
TCGCTTTGCGCGAAGGTGGGGGAGGATGTCAAGCTCGGAGATCATCATTGCGTTTTTTAAGCTTGGCTGT
TTTGGCGGATGAGAGAAGATTTTCAGCCTGATACAGATTAAATCAGAACGCAGAAGCGGTCTGATAAAAC
AGAATTTGCCTGGCGGCAGTAGCGCGGTGGTCCCACCTGACCCCATGCCGAACTCAGAAGTGAAACGCCG
TAGCGCCGATGGTAGTGTGGGGTCTCCCCATGCGAGAGTAGGGAACTGCCAGGCATCAAATAAAACGAAA
GGCTCAGTCGAAAGACTGGGCCTTTCGTTTTATCTGTTGTTTGTCGGTGAACGCTCTCCTGAGTAGGACA
AATCCGCCGGGAGCGGATTTGAACGTTGCGAAGCAACGGCCCGGAGGGTGGCGGGCAGGACGCCCGCCAT
AAACTGCCAGGCATCAAATTAAGCAGAAGGCCATCCTGACGGATGGCCTTTTTGCGTTTCTACAAACTCT
TTTGTTTATTTTTCTAAATACATTCAAATATGTATCCGCTCATGAGACAATAACCCTGATAAATGCTTCA
ATAATATTGAAAAAGGAAGAGTATGAGTATTCAACATTTCCGTGTCGCCCTTATTCCCTTTTTTGCGGCA
TTTTGCCTTCCTGTTTTTGCTCACCCAGAAACGCTGGTGAAAGTAAAAGATGCTGAAGATCAGTTGGGTG
CAGCAAACTATTAACTGGCGAACTACTTACTCTAGCTTCCCGGCAACAATTAATAGACTGGATGGAGGCG
GATAAAGTTGCAGGACCACTTCTGCGCTCGGCCCTTCCGGCTGGCTGGTTTATTGCTGATAAATCTGGAG
CCGGTGAGCGTGGGTCTCGCGGTATCATTGCAGCACTGGGGCCAGATGGTAAGCCCTCCCGTATCGTAGT
TATCTACACGACGGGGAGTCAGGCAACTATGGATGAACGAAATAGACAGATCGCTGAGATAGGTGCCTCA
CTGATTAAGCATTGGTAACTGTCAGACCAAGTTTACTCATATATACTTTAGATTGATT
[125 nt withheld, positions 2579-2703]
C
[141 nt withheld, positions 2705-2845]
CCTTTGACGTTGGAGTCCACGTTCTTT
[37 nt withheld, positions 2873-2909]
ACCCTATCTCGGGCTATTCTTTTGATTTATAAGGGATTTTGCCGATTTCGGCCTATTGGTTAAAAAATGA
GCTGATTTAACAAAAATTTAACGCGAATTTTAACAAAATATTAACGTTTACAATTTAAAAGGATCTAGGT
GAAGATCCTTTTTGATAATCTCATGACCAAAATCCCTTAACGTGAGTTTTCGTTCCACTGAGCGTCAGAC
CCCGTAGAAAAGATCAAAGGATCTTCTTGAGATCCTTTTTTTCTGCGCGTAATCTGCTGCTTGCAAACAA
AAAAACCACCGCTACCAGCGGTGGTTTGTTTGCCGGATCAAGAGCTACCAACTCTTTTTCCGAAGGTAAC
TGGCTTCAGCAGAGCGCAGATACCAAATACTGTCCTTCTAGTGTAGCCGTAGTTAGGCCACCACTTCAAG
AACTCTGTAGCACCGCCTACATACCTCGCTCTGCTAATCCTGTTACCAGTCAGGCATTTGAGAAGCACAC
GGTCACACTGCTTCCGGTAGTCAATAAACCGGTAAACCAGCAATAGACATAAGCGGCTATTTAACGACCC
TGCCCTGAACCGACGACCGGGTCGAATTTGCTTTCGAATTTCTGCCATTCATCCGCTTATTATCACTTAT
TCAGGCGTAGCAACCAGGCGTTTAAGGGCACCAATAACTGCCTTAAAAAAATTACGCCCCGCCCTGCCAC
TCATCGCAGTACTGTTGTAATTCATTAAGCATTCTGCCGACATGGAAGCCATCACAAACGGCATGATGAA
CCTGAATCGCCAGCGGCATCAGCACCTTGTCGCCTTGCGTATAATATTTGCCCATGGTGAAAACGGGGGC
GAAGAAGTTGTCCATATTGGCCACGTTTAAATCAAAACTGGTGAAACTCACCCAGGGATTGGCTGAGACG
AAAAACATATTCTCAATAAACCCTTTAGGGAAATAGGCCAGGTTTTCACCGTAACACGCCACATCTTGCG
AATATATGTGTAGAAACTGCCGGAAATCGTCGTGGTATTCACTCCAGAGCGATGAAAACGTTTCAGTTTG
CTCATGGAAAACGGTGTAACAAGGGTGAACACTATCCCATATCACCAGCTCACCGTCTTTCATTGCCATA
CGGAACTCCGGATGAGCATTCATCAGGCGGGCAAGAATGTGAATAAAGGCCGGATAAAACTTGTGCTTAT
TTTTCTTTACGGTCTTTAAAAAGGCCGTAATATCCAGCTGAACGGTCTGGTTATAGGTACATTGAGCAAC
TGACTGAAATGCCTCAAAATGTTCTTTACGATGCCATTGGGATATATCAACGGTGGTATATCCAGTGATT
TTTTTCTCCATTTTAGCTTCCTTAGCTCCTGAAAATCTCGATAACTCAAAAAATACGCCCGGTAGTGATC
TTATTTCATTATGGTGAAAGTTGGAACCTCTTACGTGCCGATCAACGTCTCATTTTCGCCAAAAGTTGGC
CCAGGGCTTCCCGGTATCAACAGGGACACCAGGATTTATTTATTCTGCGAAGTGATCTTCCGTCACAGGT
ATTTATTCGGCGCAAAGTGCGTCGGGTGATGCTGCCAACTTACTGATTTAGTGTATGATGGTGTTTTTGA
GGTGCTCCAGTGGCTTCTGTTTCTATCAGCTGTCCCTCCTGTTCAGCTACTGACGGGGTGGTGCGTAACG
GCAAAAGCACCGCCGGACATCAGCGCTAGCGGAGTGTATACTGGCTTACTATGTTGGCACTGATGAGGGT
GTCAGTGAAGTGCTTCATGTGGCAGGAGAAAAAAGGCTGCACCGGTGCGTCAGCAGAATATGTGATACAG
GATATATTCCGCTTCCTCGCTCACTGACTCGCTACGCTCGGTCGTTCGACTGCGGCGAGCGGAAATGGCT
TACGAACGGGGCGGAGATTTCCTGGAAGATGCCAGGAAGATACTTAACAGGGAAGTGAGAGGGCCGCGGC
AAAGCCGTTTTTCCATAGGCTCCGCCCCCCTGACAAGCATCACGAAATCTGACGCTCAAATCAGTGGTGG
CGAAACCCGACAGGACTATAAAGATACCAGGCGTTTCCCCCTGGCGGCTCCCTCGTGCGCTCTCCTGTTC
CTGCCTTTCGGTTTACCGGTGTCATTCCGCTGTTATGGCCGCGTTTGTCTCATTCCACGCCTGACACTCA
GTTCCGGGTAGGCAGTTCGCTCCAAGCTGGACTGTATGCACGAACCCCCCGTTCAGTCCGACCGCTGCGC
CTTATCCGGTAACTATCGTCTTGAGTCCAACCCGGAAAGACATGCAAAAGCACCACTGGCAGCAGCCACT
GGTAATTGATTTAGAGGAGTTAGTCTTGAAGTCATGCGCCGGTTAAGGCTAAACTGAAAGGACAAGTTTT
GGTGACTGCGCTCCTCCAAGCCAGTTACCTCGGTTCAAAGAGTTGGTAGCTCAGAGAACCTTCGAAAAAC
CGCCCTGCAAGGCGGTTTTTTCGTTTTCAGAGCAAGAGATTACGCGCAGACCAAAACGATCTCAAGAAGA
TCATCTTATTAATCAGATAAAATATTTCTAGGCTCATGAGCCCGAAGTGGCGAGCCCGATCTTCCCCATC
GGTGATGTCGGCGATATAGGCGCCAGCAACCGCACCTGTGGCGCCGGTGATGCCGGCCACGATGCGTCCG
GCGTAGAGGATCTGCTCA
Features (pLannotate 1.2.2; 18 found; start..end, strand, type, name):
      4..22      +  promoter       tet promoter (fragment): E. coli promoter for tetracycline efflux protein gene
     24..57      +  promoter       J23119 promoter: bacterial promoter (Registry of Standard Biological Parts BBa J23119)
    157..1293    +  CDS            insQ: INSQ_ECOLI - Also known as tnpB, ydcM. Protein inferred from homology: Swiss-Prot protein existence level 3. Required for the transposition of the insertion element. From Escherichia coli (strain K12).
   1316..1350    +  promoter       J23119(SpeI) promoter: bacterial promoter (Registry of Standard Biological Parts BBa J23119) modified to end with an SpeI site
   1688..1803    +  ncRNA          5S rRNA: Accession: RF00001 - 5S ribosomal RNA
   1807..1893    +  terminator     rrnB T1 terminator: Escherichia coli rrnB; transcription terminator T1 from the E. coli rrnB gene
   1985..2012    +  terminator     rrnB T2 terminator: transcription terminator T2 from the E. coli rrnB gene
   2031..2122    +  promoter       AmpR promoter: bla
   2123..2242    +  CDS            AmpR (fragment): β-lactamase; bla; confers resistance to ampicillin, carbenicillin, and related antibiotics
   2243..2537    +  CDS            bla(M) (fragment): β-lactamase lacking the signal sequence; bla(M); allows cytosolic expression of β-lactamase
   2580..2960    +  rep_origin     M13 ori (sequence partly withheld): M13 bacteriophage origin of replication; arrow indicates direction of (+) strand synthesis
   3146..3379    +  rep_origin     ori (fragment): high-copy-number ColE1/pMB1/pBR322/pUC origin of replication
   3594..4250    -  CDS            cat: CAT_ECOLX - Experimental evidence at protein level: Swiss-Prot protein existence level 1. This enzyme is an effector of chloramphenicol resistance in bacteria. From Escherichia coli. This protein is used as a marker in many commonly used cloning vectors, such as pACYC184.
   4251..4353    -  promoter       cat promoter: promoter of the E. coli cat gene encoding chloramphenicol acetyltransferase
   4474..4617    +  mobile_element IS1 (fragment): prokaryotic transposable element IS1
   4736..4791    -  rep_origin     RSF ori (fragment): Plasmids containing the RSF 1030 origin of replication can be propagated in E. coli cells that contain additional plasmids with compatible origins.
   4879..5424    -  rep_origin     p15A ori: Plasmids containing the medium-copy-number p15A origin of replication can be propagated in E. coli cells that contain a second plasmid with the ColE1 origin.
   5461..5581    -  CDS            TcR (fragment): tetracycline efflux protein; tet; confers resistance to tetracycline
