[The description below was written by a language model from this plasmid's Addgene catalogue record and pLannotate feature annotations shown in this document.]
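Description:
pBad33_ISEc41_reRNA is a low-copy bacterial expression plasmid built on a pBAD33-type backbone for co-expressing the ISEc41 TnpB nuclease and its guide RNA (reRNA) in E. coli. It replicates from a p15A origin, which is compatible with ColE1-type plasmids and so allows a second plasmid to be carried in the same cell. Selection is by chloramphenicol, through a cat gene driven by its own promoter. The annotated sequence also contains backbone remnants that are unlikely to be functional markers: truncated β-lactamase and tetracycline-resistance fragments, an IS1 fragment, partial ColE1 and RSF origin matches, and an M13 phage origin.

Despite the pBAD name, the feature table shows no araC gene or araBAD promoter. Instead, a constitutive J23119 promoter lies upstream of a roughly 1.1 kb open reading frame annotated by homology to E. coli InsQ/TnpB, which corresponds to the ISEc41 TnpB insert. A second J23119 promoter (the SpeI-ended variant) follows the coding sequence and precedes an unannotated stretch of about 300 nt. This stretch presumably encodes the reRNA scaffold and guide, although the record does not annotate it or state any target sequence. Transcription is terminated by the rrnB region downstream, comprising the 5S rRNA segment and the T1 and T2 terminators.

TnpB proteins are compact, transposon-encoded RNA-guided DNA nucleases regarded as ancestors of Cas12 enzymes. The associated study concerned mining and characterizing TnpB nucleases as miniature genome editors. The plasmid therefore fits bacterial testing of ISEc41 TnpB activity, such as assays with a compatible target plasmid, though the record itself states only bacterial expression of the protein and its reRNA.
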