Addgene plasmid #205341: pBad33_ISEc41_reRNA
Purpose: Bacterial expression of ISEc41 TnpB and its reRNA
Depositing lab: Haoyi Wang. Depositing organization: Institute of Zoology, Chinese Academy of Sciences. Publication: Evolutionary mining and functional characterization of TnpB nucleases identify efficient miniature genome editors. Xiang G, Li Y, Sun J, Huo Y, Cao S, Cao Y, Guo Y, Yang L, Cai Y, Zhang YE, Wang H. Nat Biotechnol. 2023 Jun 29. doi: 10.1038/s41587-023-01857-x. PubMed 37386294.
Backbone
  Vector backbone: pBAD
  Vector type: Bacterial Expression
Growth in bacteria
  Bacterial resistance: Chloramphenicol, 25 μg/mL
  Growth temperature: 37°C
  Growth strain: DH5alpha
  Copy number: Low Copy
Gene/Insert
  Gene/Insert name: ISEc41 TnpB
  Species: Other
  Cloning method: Unknown
Terms and licenses: Academic/Nonprofit Terms; Industry Terms: Not Available to Industry
How to cite: pBad33_ISEc41_reRNA was a gift from Haoyi Wang (Addgene plasmid # 205341 ; http://n2t.net/addgene:205341 ; RRID:Addgene_205341)
